>Addgene plasmid #53031 | pHL1724 | addgene partial sequence | sequence record 83981 | mCherry-R 5'-TTGGTCACCTTCAGCTTGG-3'
CCTCGATCTCGAACTCGTGGCCGTTCACGGAGCCCTCCATGTGCACCTTGAAGCGCATGAACTCCTTGAT
GATGGCCATGTTATCCTCCTCGCCCTTGCTCAGCATGCTTTTTCTGCTACTTGAATACATCCTGTATTAC
TCCATGTATTGCCAAAATCTCTCTCTGTATCTAATTACAGGTAACTGAAAAGAAAGATATTTTTGCACCT
CATAATCCGTTATTAAACGCGGAAGAGAGACGTGAATTGTTGATGATGAGAAGAAGAAATGATGAGCAGA
GTGTCCATATAAAATCCTTTTCTCGCCCGAAAATCCATTCCAATGATGAGGATCTTCAGGAATACGGCAT
AAATCCCAATGCCTGTCGACAGTATCTCTATCACTGATAGGGATGTCAATCTCTATCACTGATAGGGACT
CGAGGTGAAGACGAAAGGGCCTCGTGATACGCCTATTTTTATAGGTTAATGTCATGATAATAATGGTTTC
TTAGACGTCGGAATTGCCAGCTGGGGCGCCCTCTGGTAAGGTTGGGAAGCCCTGCAAAGTAAACTGGATG
GCTTTCTTGCCGCCAAGGATCTGATGGCGCAGGGGATCAAGATCTGATCAAGAGACAGGATGAGGATCGT
TTCGCATGATTGAACAAGGTGGATTGCACGCAGGTTCTCCGGCCGCTTGGGTGGAGAGGCTATTCGGCTA
TGACTGGGCACAACAGACAATCGGCTGCTCTGATGCCGCCGTGTTCCGGCTGTCAGCGCAGGGGCGCCCG
GTTCTTTTTGTCAAGACCGACCTGTCCGGTGCCCTGAATGAACTGCAGGACGAGGCAGCGCGGCTATCGT
GGCTGGCCACGACGGGCGTTCCTTGCGCAGCTGTGCTCGACGTTGTCACT
