>Addgene plasmid #53031 | pHL1724 | addgene partial sequence | sequence record 83999 | csrA-rev 5'-agtaactggactgctgggat-3'
ACAGAAACTTCCTTCGGGGCATTTACGCCAATACGTACCTGGTTGCCCTTTACCCCTAAAACTGTCACGG
TGACCTCATCCCCAATCATGAGGGTCTCACCAACTCGACGAGTCAGAATCAGCATTTTTTTTCCTCCTTA
CCCGGGAGTATCTTGTTATCCGCTCACAATGTCAATGTTATCCGCTCACATTTATGGATCCGCGCCTAGG
TCTAGGGCGGCGGATTTGTCCTACTCAGGAGAGCGTTCACCGACAAACAACAGATAAAACGAAAGGCCCA
GTCTTTCGACTGAGCCTTTCGTTTTATTTGATGCCTCTAGCACGCGTACCATGGGCCCTTACTTGTACAG
CTCGTCCATGCCGCCGGTGGAGTGGCGGCCC
