[The description below was written by a language model from this plasmid's Addgene catalogue record.]
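Description:
pHL1724 is a bacterial expression and synthetic-biology plasmid built to study post-transcriptional regulation in E. coli. It is selected with kanamycin. The record lists the backbone as unknown (an in-house laboratory vector) and does not state the origin of replication or the copy number, and no feature table is available to fill in these details.

The plasmid carries two independently controlled expression units. In the first, the synthetic PLtetO-1 promoter, a phage lambda PL derivative bearing tet operator sites and therefore repressed by TetR and induced with tetracycline analogues, drives mCherry fused at its 5′ end to the full-length leader region of pgaA. The record enters this leader as an N-terminal "tag", but the name suggests it is the untranslated leader and translation initiation region of the pgaA transcript, so that red fluorescence reports on expression through that leader. In the second unit, the PLlacO-1 promoter, the corresponding LacI-repressed, IPTG-inducible PL derivative, drives E. coli csrA behind a defined ribosome binding site designated st7. This presumably sets the translation strength of the regulator, although the record does not describe it further.

CsrA is a global RNA-binding regulator that is generally known to bind the pgaA leader and repress its translation. Pairing the two cassettes on one plasmid therefore allows target transcription and regulator level to be tuned separately with two inducers, assuming a host that supplies TetR and LacI, while mCherry output measures the resulting repression. The record gives no purpose beyond the construct's composition, but this arrangement suits quantitative characterisation of CsrA-mediated control.
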