Addgene plasmid #53031: pHL1724
Purpose: PLtetO-1:pgaAleadFull::mCherry, PLlacO-1:RBS(st7):csrA
Depositing lab: Han Lim. Depositing organization: University of California, Berkeley.
Backbone
  Vector backbone: unknown
  Backbone manufacturer: Lim lab
  Vector type: Bacterial Expression, Synthetic Biology
Growth in bacteria
  Bacterial resistance: Kanamycin, 50 μg/mL
  Growth temperature: 37°C
  Growth strain: DH5alpha
  Copy number: Unknown
Gene/Insert 1
  Gene/Insert name: mCherry
  Species: E.coli
  Promoter: pLtetO-1
  Tag / fusion protein: pgaAleadFull (N terminal on insert)
  Cloning method: Unknown
  Sequencing primers: 5′ unknown; 3′ mCherry-R
Gene/Insert 2
  Gene/Insert name: csrA
  Species: E. coli
  Promoter: pLlacO-1
  Tag / fusion protein: RBS(st7) (N terminal on insert)
  Cloning method: Unknown
  Sequencing primers: 5′ unknown
Terms and licenses: Academic/Nonprofit Terms; Industry Terms: Not Available to Industry
How to cite: pHL1724 was a gift from Han Lim (Addgene plasmid # 53031 ; http://n2t.net/addgene:53031 ; RRID:Addgene_53031)
